>Addgene plasmid #108894 | p3E-APEX2 | depositor full sequence | sequence record 205181 | p3E-APEX2 sequence 3391 bps
CTTTCCTGCGTTATCCCCTGATTCTGTGGATAACCGTATTACCGCCTTTGAGTGAGCTGATACCGCTCGC
CGCAGCCGAACGACCGAGCGCAGCGAGTCAGTGAGCGAGGAAGCGGAAGAGCGCCCAATACGCAAACCGC
CTCTCCCCGCGCGTTGGCCGATTCATTAATGCAGCTGGCACGACAGGTTTCCCGACTGGAAAGCGGGCAG
TGAGCGCAACGCAATTAATACGCGTACCGCTAGCCAGGAAGAGTTTGTAGAAACGCAAAAAGGCCATCCG
TCAGGATGGCCTTCTGCTTAGTTTGATGCCTGGCAGTTTATGGCGGGCGTCCTGCCCGCCACCCTCCGGG
CCGTTGCTTCACAACGTTCAAATCCGCTCCCGGCGGATTTGTCCTACTCAGGAGAGCGTTCACCGACAAA
CAACAGATAAAACGAAAGGCCCAGTCTTCCGACTGAGCCTTTCGTTTTATTTGATGCCTGGCAGTTCCCT
ACTCTCGCGTTAACGCTAGCATGGATGTTTTCCCAGTCACGACGTTGTAAAACGACGGCCAGTCTTAAGC
TCGGGCCCTGCAGCTCTAGAGCTCGAATTCTACAGGTCACTAATACCATCTAAGTAGTTGGTTCATAGTG
ACTGCATATGTTGTGTTTTACAGTATTATGTAGTCTGTTTTTTATGCAAAATCTAATTTAATATATTGAT
ATTTATATCATTTTACGTTTCTCGTTCAACTTTCTTGTACAAAGTGGCTGGAAAGTCTTACCCAACTGTG
AGTGCTGATTACCAGGACGCCGTTGAGAAGGCGAAGAAGAAGCTCAGAGGCTTCATCGCTGAGAAGAGAT
GCGCTCCTCTAATGCTCCGTTTGGCATTCCACTCTGCTGGAACCTTTGACAAGGGCACGAAGACCGGTGG
ACCCTTCGGAACCATCAAGCACCCTGCCGAACTGGCTCACAGCGCTAACAACGGTCTTGACATCGCTGTT
AGGCTTTTGGAGCCACTCAAGGCGGAGTTCCCTATTTTGAGCTACGCCGATTTCTACCAGTTGGCTGGCG
TTGTTGCCGTTGAGGTCACGGGTGGACCTAAGGTTCCATTCCACCCTGGAAGAGAGGACAAGCCTGAGCC
ACCACCAGAGGGTCGCTTGCCCGATCCCACTAAGGGTTCTGACCATTTGAGAGATGTGTTTGGCAAAGCT
ATGGGGCTTACTGACCAAGATATCGTTGCTCTATCTGGGGGTCACACTATTGGAGCTGCACACAAGGAGC
GTTCTGGATTTGAGGGTCCCTGGACCTCTAATCCTCTTATTTTCGACAACTCATACTTCACGGAGTTGTT
GAGTGGTGAGAAGGAAGGTCTCCTTCAGCTACCTTCTGACAAGGCTCTTTTGTCTGACCCTGTATTCCGC
CCTCTCGTTGACAAATATGCAGCGGACGAAGATGCCTTCTTTGCTGATTACGCTGAGGCTCACCAAAAGC
TTTCCGAGCTTGGGTTTGCTGATGCCTAACAACTTTATTATACAAAGTTGGCATTATAAAAAAGCATTGC
TTATCAATTTGTTGCAACGAACAGGTCACTATCAGTCAAAATAAAATCATTATTTGGAGCTCCATGGTAG
CGTTAACGCGGCCGCGATATCCCCTATAGTGAGTCGTATTACATGGTCATAGCTGTTTCCTGGCAGCTCT
GGCCCGTGTCTCAAAATCTCTGATGTTACATTGCACAAGATAAAAATATATCATCATGAACAATAAAACT
GTCTGCTTACATAAACAGTAATACAAGGGGTGTTATGAGCCATATTCAACGGGAAACGTCGAGGCCGCGA
TTAAATTCCAACATGGATGCTGATTTATATGGGTATAAATGGGCTCGCGATAATGTCGGGCAATCAGGTG
CGACAATCTATCGCTTGTATGGGAAGCCCGATGCGCCAGAGTTGTTTCTGAAACATGGCAAAGGTAGCGT
TGCCAATGATGTTACAGATGAGATGGTCAGACTAAACTGGCTGACGGAATTTATGCCTCTTCCGACCATC
AAGCATTTTATCCGTACTCCTGATGATGCATGGTTACTCACCACTGCGATCCCCGGAAAAACAGCATTCC
AGGTATTAGAAGAATATCCTGATTCAGGTGAAAATATTGTTGATGCGCTGGCAGTGTTCCTGCGCCGGTT
GCATTCGATTCCTGTTTGTAATTGTCCTTTTAACAGCGATCGCGTATTTCGTCTCGCTCAGGCGCAATCA
CGAATGAATAACGGTTTGGTTGATGCGAGTGATTTTGATGACGAGCGTAATGGCTGGCCTGTTGAACAAG
TCTGGAAAGAAATGCATAAACTTTTGCCATTCTCACCGGATTCAGTCGTCACTCATGGTGATTTCTCACT
TGATAACCTTATTTTTGACGAGGGGAAATTAATAGGTTGTATTGATGTTGGACGAGTCGGAATCGCAGAC
CGATACCAGGATCTTGCCATCCTATGGAACTGCCTCGGTGAGTTTTCTCCTTCATTACAGAAACGGCTTT
TTCAAAAATATGGTATTGATAATCCTGATATGAATAAATTGCAGTTTCATTTGATGCTCGATGAGTTTTT
CTAATCAGAATTGGTTAATTGGTTGTAACACTGGCAGAGCATTACGCTGACTTGACGGGACGGCGCAAGC
TCATGACCAAAATCCCTTAACGTGAGTTACGCGTCGTTCCACTGAGCGTCAGACCCCGTAGAAAAGATCA
AAGGATCTTCTTGAGATCCTTTTTTTCTGCGCGTAATCTGCTGCTTGCAAACAAAAAAACCACCGCTACC
AGCGGTGGTTTGTTTGCCGGATCAAGAGCTACCAACTCTTTTTCCGAAGGTAACTGGCTTCAGCAGAGCG
CAGATACCAAATACTGTCCTTCTAGTGTAGCCGTAGTTAGGCCACCACTTCAAGAACTCTGTAGCACCGC
CTACATACCTCGCTCTGCTAATCCTGTTACCAGTGGCTGCTGCCAGTGGCGATAAGTCGTGTCTTACCGG
GTTGGACTCAAGACGATAGTTACCGGATAAGGCGCAGCGGTCGGGCTGAACGGGGGGTTCGTGCACACAG
CCCAGCTTGGAGCGAACGACCTACACCGAACTGAGATACCTACAGCGTGAGCATTGAGAAAGCGCCACGC
TTCCCGAAGGGAGAAAGGCGGACAGGTATCCGGTAAGCGGCAGGGTCGGAACAGGAGAGCGCACGAGGGA
GCTTCCAGGGGGAAACGCCTGGTATCTTTATAGTCCTGTCGGGTTTCGCCACCTCTGACTTGAGCGTCGA
TTTTTGTGATGCTCGTCAGGGGGGCGGAGCCTATGGAAAAACGCCAGCAACGCGGCCTTTTTACGGTTCC
TGGCCTTTTGCTGGCCTTTTGCTCACATGTT
Features (pLannotate 1.2.2; 11 found; start..end, strand, type, name):
    121..213     +  CDS            lacI (fragment): lac repressor; lacI; The lac repressor binds to the lac operator to inhibit transcription in E. coli. This inhibition can be relieved by adding lactose or isopropyl-β-D-thiogalactopyranoside (IPTG).
    268..295     -  terminator     rrnB T2 terminator: transcription terminator T2 from the E. coli rrnB gene
    427..470     +  terminator     rrnB T1 terminator: Escherichia coli rrnB; transcription terminator T1 from the E. coli rrnB gene
    517..553     -  CDS            lacZα (fragment): LacZα fragment of β-galactosidase; lacZ fragment
    624..747     -  protein_bind   attR2: mutant version of attR; recombination site for the Gateway® LR reaction LR Clonase™
    750..1496    +  CDS            APEX2: soybean ascorbate peroxidase, engineered to serve as a monomeric tag for electron microscopy and live-cell proteomics (Lam et al., 2015) more active than the original APEX due to the A134P mutation
   1500..1520    -  protein_bind   attB3: mutant version of attB; core recombination site for the Gateway® BP reaction BP Clonase™
   1511..1596    -  protein_bind   attL1 (fragment): mutant version of attL; recombination site for the Gateway® LR reaction LR Clonase™
   1633..1651    -  promoter       T7 promoter: promoter for bacteriophage T7 RNA polymerase
   1785..2594    +  CDS            KanR: aminoglycoside phosphotransferase; aph(3')-Ia; confers resistance to kanamycin in bacteria or G418 (Geneticin®) in eukaryotes
   2741..3329    +  rep_origin     ori: high-copy-number ColE1/pMB1/pBR322/pUC origin of replication
