>Addgene plasmid #108894 | p3E-APEX2 | addgene full sequence | sequence record 210102 | Addgene NGS Result
ATGTTCTTTCCTGCGTTATCCCCTGATTCTGTGGATAACCGTATTACCGCCTTTGAGTGAGCTGATACCG
CTCGCCGCAGCCGAACGACCGAGCGCAGCGAGTCAGTGAGCGAGGAAGCGGAAGAGCGCCCAATACGCAA
ACCGCCTCTCCCCGCGCGTTGGCCGATTCATTAATGCAGCTGGCACGACAGGTTTCCCGACTGGAAAGCG
GGCAGTGAGCGCAACGCAATTAATACGCGTACCGCTAGCCAGGAAGAGTTTGTAGAAACGCAAAAAGGCC
ATCCGTCAGGATGGCCTTCTGCTTAGTTTGATGCCTGGCAGTTTATGGCGGGCGTCCTGCCCGCCACCCT
CCGGGCCGTTGCTTCACAACGTTCAAATCCGCTCCCGGCGGATTTGTCCTACTCAGGAGAGCGTTCACCG
ACAAACAACAGATAAAACGAAAGGCCCAGTCTTCCGACTGAGCCTTTCGTTTTATTTGATGCCTGGCAGT
TCCCTACTCTCGCGTTAACGCTAGCATGGATGTTTTCCCAGTCACGACGTTGTAAAACGACGGCCAGTCT
TAAGCTCGGGCCCTGCAGCTCTAGAGCTCGAATTCTACAGGTCACTAATACCATCTAAGTAGTTGGTTCA
TAGTGACTGCATATGTTGTGTTTTACAGTATTATGTAGTCTGTTTTTTATGCAAAATCTAATTTAATATA
TTGATATTTATATCATTTTACGTTTCTCGTTCAACTTTCTTGTACAAAGTGGCTGGAAAGTCTTACCCAA
CTGTGAGTGCTGATTACCAGGACGCCGTTGAGAAGGCGAAGAAGAAGCTCAGAGGCTTCATCGCTGAGAA
GAGATGCGCTCCTCTAATGCTCCGTTTGGCATTCCACTCTGCTGGAACCTTTGACAAGGGCACGAAGACC
GGTGGACCCTTCGGAACCATCAAGCACCCTGCCGAACTGGCTCACAGCGCTAACAACGGTCTTGACATCG
CTGTTAGGCTTTTGGAGCCACTCAAGGCGGAGTTCCCTATTTTGAGCTACGCCGATTTCTACCAGTTGGC
TGGCGTTGTTGCCGTTGAGGTCACGGGTGGACCTAAGGTTCCATTCCACCCTGGAAGAGAGGACAAGCCT
GAGCCACCACCAGAGGGTCGCTTGCCCGATCCCACTAAGGGTTCTGACCATTTGAGAGATGTGTTTGGCA
AAGCTATGGGGCTTACTGACCAAGATATCGTTGCTCTATCTGGGGGTCACACTATTGGAGCTGCACACAA
GGAGCGTTCTGGATTTGAGGGTCCCTGGACCTCTAATCCTCTTATTTTCGACAACTCATACTTCACGGAG
TTGTTGAGTGGTGAGAAGGAAGGTCTCCTTCAGCTACCTTCTGACAAGGCTCTTTTGTCTGACCCTGTAT
TCCGCCCTCTCGTTGACAAATATGCAGCGGACGAAGATGCCTTCTTTGCTGATTACGCTGAGGCTCACCA
AAAGCTTTCCGAGCTTGGGTTTGCTGATGCCTAACAACTTTATTATACAAAGTTGGCATTATAAAAAAGC
ATTGCTTATCAATTTGTTGCAACGAACAGGTCACTATCAGTCAAAATAAAATCATTATTTGGAGCTCCAT
GGTAGCGTTAACGCGGCCGCGATATCCCCTATAGTGAGTCGTATTACATGGTCATAGCTGTTTCCTGGCA
GCTCTGGCCCGTGTCTCAAAATCTCTGATGTTACATTGCACAAGATAAAAATATATCATCATGAACAATA
AAACTGTCTGCTTACATAAACAGTAATACAAGGGGTGTTATGAGCCATATTCAACGGGAAACGTCGAGGC
CGCGATTAAATTCCAACATGGATGCTGATTTATATGGGTATAAATGGGCTCGCGATAATGTCGGGCAATC
AGGTGCGACAATCTATCGCTTGTATGGGAAGCCCGATGCGCCAGAGTTGTTTCTGAAACATGGCAAAGGT
AGCGTTGCCAATGATGTTACAGATGAGATGGTCAGACTAAACTGGCTGACGGAATTTATGCCTCTTCCGA
CCATCAAGCATTTTATCCGTACTCCTGATGATGCATGGTTACTCACCACTGCGATCCCCGGAAAAACAGC
ATTCCAGGTATTAGAAGAATATCCTGATTCAGGTGAAAATATTGTTGATGCGCTGGCAGTGTTCCTGCGC
CGGTTGCATTCGATTCCTGTTTGTAATTGTCCTTTTAACAGCGATCGCGTATTTCGTCTCGCTCAGGCGC
AATCACGAATGAATAACGGTTTGGTTGATGCGAGTGATTTTGATGACGAGCGTAATGGCTGGCCTGTTGA
ACAAGTCTGGAAAGAAATGCATAAACTTTTGCCATTCTCACCGGATTCAGTCGTCACTCATGGTGATTTC
TCACTTGATAACCTTATTTTTGACGAGGGGAAATTAATAGGTTGTATTGATGTTGGACGAGTCGGAATCG
CAGACCGATACCAGGATCTTGCCATCCTATGGAACTGCCTCGGTGAGTTTTCTCCTTCATTACAGAAACG
GCTTTTTCAAAAATATGGTATTGATAATCCTGATATGAATAAATTGCAGTTTCATTTGATGCTCGATGAG
TTTTTCTAATCAGAATTGGTTAATTGGTTGTAACACTGGCAGAGCATTACGCTGACTTGACGGGACGGCG
CAAGCTCATGACCAAAATCCCTTAACGTGAGTTACGCGTCGTTCCACTGAGCGTCAGACCCCGTAGAAAA
GATCAAAGGATCTTCTTGAGATCCTTTTTTTCTGCGCGTAATCTGCTGCTTGCAAACAAAAAAACCACCG
CTACCAGCGGTGGTTTGTTTGCCGGATCAAGAGCTACCAACTCTTTTTCCGAAGGTAACTGGCTTCAGCA
GAGCGCAGATACCAAATACTGTTCTTCTAGTGTAGCCGTAGTTAGGCCACCACTTCAAGAACTCTGTAGC
ACCGCCTACATACCTCGCTCTGCTAATCCTGTTACCAGTGGCTGCTGCCAGTGGCGATAAGTCGTGTCTT
ACCGGGTTGGACTCAAGACGATAGTTACCGGATAAGGCGCAGCGGTCGGGCTGAACGGGGGGTTCGTGCA
CACAGCCCAGCTTGGAGCGAACGACCTACACCGAACTGAGATACCTACAGCGTGAGCTATGAGAAAGCGC
CACGCTTCCCGAAGGGAGAAAGGCGGACAGGTATCCGGTAAGCGGCAGGGTCGGAACAGGAGAGCGCACG
AGGGAGCTTCCAGGGGGAAACGCCTGGTATCTTTATAGTCCTGTCGGGTTTCGCCACCTCTGACTTGAGC
GTCGATTTTTGTGATGCTCGTCAGGGGGGCGGAGCCTATGGAAAAACGCCAGCAACGCGGCCTTTTTACG
GTTCCTGGCCTTTTGCTGGCCTTTTGCTCAC
Features (pLannotate 1.2.2; 12 found; start..end, strand, type, name):
      1..124     +  rep_origin     RSF ori (fragment): Plasmids containing the RSF 1030 origin of replication can be propagated in E. coli cells that contain additional plasmids with compatible origins.
    126..218     +  CDS            lacI (fragment): lac repressor; lacI; The lac repressor binds to the lac operator to inhibit transcription in E. coli. This inhibition can be relieved by adding lactose or isopropyl-β-D-thiogalactopyranoside (IPTG).
    273..300     -  terminator     rrnB T2 terminator: transcription terminator T2 from the E. coli rrnB gene
    432..475     +  terminator     rrnB T1 terminator: Escherichia coli rrnB; transcription terminator T1 from the E. coli rrnB gene
    522..558     -  CDS            lacZα (fragment): LacZα fragment of β-galactosidase; lacZ fragment
    629..752     -  protein_bind   attR2: mutant version of attR; recombination site for the Gateway® LR reaction LR Clonase™
    755..1501    +  CDS            APEX2: soybean ascorbate peroxidase, engineered to serve as a monomeric tag for electron microscopy and live-cell proteomics (Lam et al., 2015) more active than the original APEX due to the A134P mutation
   1505..1525    -  protein_bind   attB3: mutant version of attB; core recombination site for the Gateway® BP reaction BP Clonase™
   1516..1601    -  protein_bind   attL1 (fragment): mutant version of attL; recombination site for the Gateway® LR reaction LR Clonase™
   1638..1656    -  promoter       T7 promoter: promoter for bacteriophage T7 RNA polymerase
   1790..2599    +  CDS            KanR: aminoglycoside phosphotransferase; aph(3')-Ia; confers resistance to kanamycin in bacteria or G418 (Geneticin®) in eukaryotes
   2746..3334    +  rep_origin     ori: high-copy-number ColE1/pMB1/pBR322/pUC origin of replication
