[The description below was written by a language model from this plasmid's Addgene catalogue record and pLannotate feature annotations shown in this document.]
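Description:
p3E-APEX2 is a 3' entry clone for MultiSite Gateway assembly, built on the Invitrogen pDONR P2R-P3 backbone and about 3.4 kb in size. It is propagated in E. coli as a high-copy plasmid through a ColE1/pUC-type origin and selected with kanamycin via an aminoglycoside phosphotransferase (KanR) gene. The backbone also carries rrnB T1 and T2 terminators upstream of the recombination cassette, which insulate the insert from read-through transcription, and a T7 promoter on the far side of the cassette. Short annotated matches to lacI, lacZα and an RSF origin are small fragments and are probably not functional elements.

The payload is the APEX2 coding sequence, an engineered monomeric soybean ascorbate peroxidase whose A134P substitution makes it more active than the original APEX. It serves as a genetically encoded tag for electron microscopy contrast and for proximity labelling proteomics. The open reading frame sits between an attR2 site and a downstream site annotated as an attB3 core overlapping a partial attL match. This is consistent with the attL3 site expected in a P2R-P3-derived entry clone. No eukaryotic promoter or polyadenylation signal is annotated, so the plasmid is not an expression vector in itself.

In an LR recombination with a 5' entry clone, a middle entry clone and a suitable destination vector, APEX2 is placed in the third position. There it can be fused to the C-terminal end of the protein encoded by the middle element, which matches the stated purpose of 3' tagging with APEX2. The depositor sequence and the repository's sequencing result give the same length and feature order, apart from a small offset in coordinates.
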