Addgene plasmid #108894: p3E-APEX2
Purpose: Multisite gateway vector for 3' tagging with APEX2
Depositing lab: Rob Parton. Depositing organization: University of Queensland, Institute for Molecular Bioscience. Publication: Ultrastructural localisation of protein interactions using conditionally stable nanobodies. Ariotti N, Rae J, Giles N, Martel N, Sierecki E, Gambin Y, Hall TE, Parton RG. PLoS Biol. 2018 Apr 5;16(4):e2005473. doi: 10.1371/journal.pbio.2005473. eCollection 2018 Apr. PubMed 29621251.
Backbone
  Vector backbone: pDONR P2R-p3
  Backbone manufacturer: Invitrogen
  Vector type: Multisite gateway
Growth in bacteria
  Bacterial resistance: Kanamycin, 50 μg/mL
  Growth temperature: 37°C
  Growth strain: DH5alpha
  Copy number: High Copy
Gene/Insert
  Gene/Insert name: APEX2
  Species: Synthetic
Terms and licenses: Academic/Nonprofit Terms; Industry Terms: Not Available to Industry
How to cite: p3E-APEX2 was a gift from Rob Parton (Addgene plasmid # 108894 ; http://n2t.net/addgene:108894 ; RRID:Addgene_108894)
